>Addgene plasmid #215161 | Stag-ObMT | addgene full sequence | sequence record 430154 | Addgene NGS Result
TGCTGGCGTTTTTCCATAGGCTCCGCCCCCCTGACGAGCATCACAAAAATCGACGCTCAAGTCAGAGGTG
GCGAAACCCGACAGGACTATAAAGATACCAGGCGTTTCCCCCTGGAAGCTCCCTCGTGCGCTCTCCTGTT
CCGACCCTGCCGCTTACCGGATACCTGTCCGCCTTTCTCCCTTCGGGAAGCGTGGCGCTTTCTCATAGCT
CACGCTGTAGGTATCTCAGTTCGGTGTAGGTCGTTCGCTCCAAGCTGGGCTGTGTGCACGAACCCCCCGT
TCAGCCCGACCGCTGCGCCTTATCCGGTAACTATCGTCTTGAGTCCAACCCGGTAAGACACGACTTATCG
CCACTGGCAGCAGCCACTGGTAACAGGATTAGCAGAGCGAGGTATGTAGGCGGTGCTACAGAGTTCTTGA
AGTGGTGGCCTAACTACGGCTACACTAGAAGGACAGTATTTGGTATCTGCGCTCTGCTGAAGCCAGTTAC
CTTCGGAAAAAGAGTTGGTAGCTCTTGATCCGGCAAACAAACCACCGCTGGTAGCGGTGGTTTTTTTGTT
TGCAAGCAGCAGATTACGCGCAGAAAAAAAGGATCTCAAGAAGATCCTTTGATCTTTTCTACGGGGTCTG
ACGCTCAGTGGAACGAAAACTCACGTTAAGGGATTTTGGTCATGAACAATAAAACTGTCTGCTTACATAA
ACAGTAATACAAGGGGTGTTATGAGCCATATTCAACGGGAAACGTCTTGCTCTAGGCCGCGATTAAATTC
CAACATGGATGCTGATTTATATGGGTATAAATGGGCTCGCGATAATGTCGGGCAATCAGGTGCGACAATC
TATCGATTGTATGGGAAGCCCGATGCGCCAGAGTTGTTTCTGAAACATGGCAAAGGTAGCGTTGCCAATG
ATGTTACAGATGAGATGGTCAGACTAAACTGGCTGACGGAATTTATGCCTCTTCCGACCATCAAGCATTT
TATCCGTACTCCTGATGATGCATGGTTACTCACCACTGCGATCCCCGGGAAAACAGCATTCCAGGTATTA
GAAGAATATCCTGATTCAGGTGAAAATATTGTTGATGCGCTGGCAGTGTTCCTGCGCCGGTTGCATTCGA
TTCCTGTTTGTAATTGTCCTTTTAACAGCGATCGCGTATTTCGTCTCGCTCAGGCGCAATCACGAATGAA
TAACGGTTTGGTTGATGCGAGTGATTTTGATGACGAGCGTAATGGCTGGCCTGTTGAACAAGTCTGGAAA
GAAATGCATAAACTTTTGCCATTCTCACCGGATTCAGTCGTCACTCATGGTGATTTCTCACTTGATAACC
TTATTTTTGACGAGGGGAAATTAATAGGTTGTATTGATGTTGGACGAGTCGGAATCGCAGACCGATACCA
GGATCTTGCCATCCTATGGAACTGCCTCGGTGAGTTTTCTCCTTCATTACAGAAACGGCTTTTTCAAAAA
TATGGTATTGATAATCCTGATATGAATAAATTGCAGTTTCATTTGATGCTCGATGAGTTTTTCTAAGAAT
TAATTCATGAGCGGATACATATTTGAATGTATTTAGAAAAATAAACAAATAGGGGTTCCGCGCACATTTC
CCCGAAAAGTGCCACCTAAATTGTAAGCGTTAATATTTTGTTAAAATTCGCGTTAAATTTTTGTTAAATC
AGCTCATTTTTTAACCAATAGGCCGAAATCGGCAAAATCCCTTATAAATCAAAAGAATAGACCGAGATAG
GGT
[37 nt withheld, positions 1754-1790]
AAAGAACGTGGACTCCAACGTCAAAGG
[49 nt withheld, positions 1818-1866]
T
[91 nt withheld, positions 1868-1958]
G
[124 nt withheld, positions 1960-2083]
CCCATTCGCCAATCCGGATATAGTTCCTCCTTTCAGCAAAAAACCCCTCAAGACCCGTTTAGAGGCCCCA
AGGGGTTATGCTAGTTATTGCTCAGCGGTGGCAGCAGCCAACTCAGCTTCCTTTCGGGCTTTGTTAGCAG
CCGGATCTCAGTGGTGGTGGTGGTGGTGCTCGAGTTATTATTTGTGGCACTCGCAGCCGGTGTGACCGCA
ACCGGTGCCGTTCGGATGACCATCCGCGCACGCGCTGCTGCAATAGCTTTTGCCGCTCTTTTCAATCGCC
TCGGTCAGGCTAACCACGCACAGGCAGCTCGGGCACGCGCATTTGATCTGGGTCACGGTGGTCATGCCCA
TGGAACCGCGTGGCACCAGGGTACCCAGATCTGGGCTGTCCATGTGCTGGCGTTCGAATTTAGCAGCAGC
GGTTTCTTTCATATGTATATCTCCTTCTTAAAGTTAAACAAAATTATTTCTAGAGGGGAATTGTTATCCG
CTCACAATTCCCCTATAGTGAGTCGTATTAATTTCGCGGGATCGAGATCGATCTCGATCCTCTACGCCGG
ACGCATCGTGGCCGGCATCACCGGCGCCACAGGTGCGGTTGCTGGCGCCTATATCGCCGACATCACCGAT
GGGGAAGATCGGGCTCGCCACTTCGGGCTCATGAGCGCTTGTTTCGGCGTGGGTATGGTGGCAGGCCCCG
TGGCCGGGGGACTGTTGGGCGCCATCTCCTTGCATGCACCATTCCTTGCGGCGGCGGTGCTCAACGGCCT
CAACCTACTACTGGGCTGCTTCCTAATGCAGGAGTCGCATAAGGGAGAGCGTCGAGATCCCGGACACCAT
CGAATGGCGCAAAACCTTTCGCGGTATGGCATGATAGCGCCCGGAAGAGAGTCAATTCAGGGTGGTGAAT
GTGAAACCAGTAACGTTATACGATGTCGCAGAGTATGCCGGTGTCTCTTATCAGACCGTTTCCCGCGTGG
TGAACCAGGCCAGCCACGTTTCTGCGAAAACGCGGGAAAAAGTGGAAGCGGCGATGGCGGAGCTGAATTA
CATTCCCAACCGCGTGGCACAACAACTGGCGGGCAAACAGTCGTTGCTGATTGGCGTTGCCACCTCCAGT
CTGGCCCTGCACGCGCCGTCGCAAATTGTCGCGGCGATTAAATCTCGCGCCGATCAACTGGGTGCCAGCG
TGGTGGTGTCGATGGTAGAACGAAGCGGCGTCGAAGCCTGTAAAGCGGCGGTGCACAATCTTCTCGCGCA
ACGCGTCAGTGGGCTGATCATTAACTATCCGCTGGATGACCAGGATGCCATTGCTGTGGAAGCTGCCTGC
ACTAATGTTCCGGCGTTATTTCTTGATGTCTCTGACCAGACACCCATCAACAGTATTATTTTCTCCCATG
AAGACGGTACGCGACTGGGCGTGGAGCATCTGGTCGCATTGGGTCACCAGCAAATCGCGCTGTTAGCGGG
CCCATTAAGTTCTGTCTCGGCGCGTCTGCGTCTGGCTGGCTGGCATAAATATCTCACTCGCAATCAAATT
CAGCCGATAGCGGAACGGGAAGGCGACTGGAGTGCCATGTCCGGTTTTCAACAAACCATGCAAATGCTGA
ATGAGGGCATCGTTCCCACTGCGATGCTGGTTGCCAACGATCAGATGGCGCTGGGCGCAATGCGCGCCAT
TACCGAGTCCGGGCTGCGCGTTGGTGCGGACATCTCGGTAGTGGGATACGACGATACCGAAGACAGCTCA
TGTTATATCCCGCCGTTAACCACCATCAAACAGGATTTTCGCCTGCTGGGGCAAACCAGCGTGGACCGCT
TGCTGCAACTCTCTCAGGGCCAGGCGGTGAAGGGCAATCAGCTGTTGCCCGTCTCACTGGTGAAAAGAAA
AACCACCCTGGCGCCCAATACGCAAACCGCCTCTCCCCGCGCGTTGGCCGATTCATTAATGCAGCTGGCA
CGACAGGTTTCCCGACTGGAAAGCGGGCAGTGAGCGCAACGCAATTAATGTAAGTTAGCTCACTCATTAG
GCACCGGGATCTCGACCGATGCCCTTGAGAGCCTTCAACCCAGTCAGCTCCTTCCGGTGGGCGCGGGGCA
TGACTATCGTCGCCGCACTTATGACTGTCTTCTTTATCATGCAACTCGTAGGACAGGTGCCGGCAGCGCT
CTGGGTCATTTTCGGCGAGGACCGCTTTCGCTGGAGCGCGACGATGATCGGCCTGTCGCTTGCGGTATTC
GGAATCTTGCACGCCCTCGCTCAAGCCTTCGTCACTGGTCCCGCCACCAAACGTTTCGGCGAGAAGCAGG
CCATTATCGCCGGCATGGCGGCCCCACGGGTGCGCATGATCGTGCTCCTGTCGTTGAGGACCCGGCTAGG
CTGGCGGGGTTGCCTTACTGGTTAGCAGAATGAATCACCGATACGCGAGCGAACGTGAAGCGACTGCTGC
TGCAAAACGTCTGCGACCTGAGCAACAACATGAATGGTCTTCGGTTTCCGTGTTTCGTAAAGTCTGGAAA
CGCGGAAGTCAGCGCCCTGCACCATTATGTTCCGGATCTGCATCGCAGGATGCTGCTGGCTACCCTGTGG
AACACCTACATCTGTATTAACGAAGCGCTGGCATTGACCCTGAGTGATTTTTCTCTGGTCCCGCCGCATC
CATACCGCCAGTTGTTTACCCTCACAACGTTCCAGTAACCGGGCATGTTCATCATCAGTAACCCGTATCG
TGAGCATCCTCTCTCGTTTCATCGGTATCATTACCCCCATGAACAGAAATCCCCCTTACACGGAGGCATC
AGTGACCAAACAGGAAAAAACCGCCCTTAACATGGCCCGCTTTATCAGAAGCCAGACATTAACGCTTCTG
GAGAAACTCAACGAGCTGGACGCGGATGAACAGGCAGACATCTGTGAATCGCTTCACGACCACGCTGATG
AGCTTTACCGCAGCTGCCTCGCGCGTTTCGGTGATGACGGTGAAAACCTCTGACACATGCAGCTCCCGGA
GACGGTCACAGCTTGTCTGTAAGCGGATGCCGGGAGCAGACAAGCCCGTCAGGGCGCGTCAGCGGGTGTT
GGCGGGTGTCGGGGCGCAGCCATGACCCAGTCACGTAGCGATAGCGGAGTGTATACTGGCTTAACTATGC
GGCATCAGAGCAGATTGTACTGAGAGTGCACCATTGCGGTGTGAAATACCGCACAGATGCGTAAGGAGAA
AATACCGCATCAGGCGCTCTTCCGCTTCCTCGCTCACTGACTCGCTGCGCTCGGTCGTTCGGCTGCGGCG
AGCGGTATCAGCTCACTCAAAGGCGGTAATACGGTTATCCACAGAATCAGGGGATAACGCAGGAAAGAAC
ATGTGAGCAAAAGGCCAGCAAAAGGCCAGGAACCGTAAAAAGGCCGCGT
Features (pLannotate 1.2.2; 21 found; start..end, strand, type, name):
     11..599     -  rep_origin     ori: high-copy-number ColE1/pMB1/pBR322/pUC origin of replication
    721..1536    +  CDS            KanR: aminoglycoside phosphotransferase; aph(3')-Ia; confers resistance to kanamycin in bacteria or G418 (Geneticin®) in eukaryotes
   1545..1602    -  promoter       AmpR promoter (fragment): bla
   1655..2083    -  rep_origin     f1 ori (sequence partly withheld): f1 bacteriophage origin of replication; arrow indicates direction of (+) strand synthesis
   2120..2167    -  terminator     T7 terminator: transcription terminator for bacteriophage T7 RNA polymerase
   2175..2224    -  CDS            SET1 (fragment): solubility-enhancement tag derived from T7 phage gene 10B
   2234..2251    -  CDS            9xHis (fragment): 9xHis affinity tag
   2267..2428    -  CDS            smtA: MT_SYNE7 - Experimental evidence at protein level: Swiss-Prot protein existence level 1. May play a role in essential metal ion homeostasis (especially zinc homeostasis) and resistance to certain non-essential metal ions. Metallothioneins have a high content of cysteine residues that bind various heavy metals. From Synechococcus elongatus (strain PCC 7942 / FACHB-805) (Anacystis nidulans R2).
   2468..2512    -  CDS            S-Tag: affinity and epitope tag derived from pancreatic ribonuclease A
   2523..2545    -  RBS            RBS: efficient ribosome binding site from bacteriophage T7 gene 10 (Olins and Rangwala, 1989)
   2560..2584    -  protein_bind   lac operator: The lac repressor binds to the lac operator to inhibit transcription in E. coli. This inhibition can be relieved by adding lactose or isopropyl-β-D-thiogalactopyranoside (IPTG). lac repressor encoded by lacI
   2585..2603    -  promoter       T7 promoter: promoter for bacteriophage T7 RNA polymerase
   2629..2908    +  CDS            TcR (fragment): tetracycline efflux protein; tet; confers resistance to tetracycline
   2916..2993    +  promoter       lacI promoter: lacI
   2994..4076    +  CDS            lacI: lac repressor; lacI; The lac repressor binds to the lac operator to inhibit transcription in E. coli. This inhibition can be relieved by adding lactose or isopropyl-β-D-thiogalactopyranoside (IPTG).
   4089..4110    +  protein_bind   CAP binding site: CAP binding activates transcription in the presence of cAMP. E. coli catabolite activator protein
   4125..4416    +  CDS            TcR (fragment): tetracycline efflux protein; tet; confers resistance to tetracycline
   4488..4868    -  CDS            YPB1_ECOLX: Protein predicted: Swiss-Prot protein existence level 4. From Escherichia coli.
   4885..5076    +  CDS            rop: Rop protein, which maintains plasmids at low copy number; rop
   5178..5317    +  misc_feature   bom: basis of mobility region from pBR322
   5322..5455    -  rep_origin     RSF ori (fragment): Plasmids containing the RSF 1030 origin of replication can be propagated in E. coli cells that contain additional plasmids with compatible origins.
