[The description below was written by a language model from this plasmid's Addgene catalogue record and pLannotate feature annotations shown in this document.]
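Description:
Stag-ObMT is a bacterial expression plasmid built on the pET-29a(+) backbone for producing an S-tagged metallothionein from the cyanobacterium Oscillatoria brevis in E. coli. The sequenced record is 5,492 nt and carries a ColE1/pMB1-type origin together with the rop gene and the pBR322 bom region. An f1 origin is also present, and selection is by a kanamycin resistance gene (aph(3')-Ia). The catalogue lists the plasmid as high copy, although rop normally moderates copy number in pBR322-derived backbones. Short annotated fragments of TcR, an AmpR promoter and an RSF origin appear to be backbone remnants or partial homology matches rather than functional elements.

The insert was placed between NcoI and XhoI sites, both retained. Transcription is driven by a T7 promoter with an adjacent lac operator (T7 lac), followed by the T7 gene 10 ribosome binding site, and ends at the T7 terminator. The plasmid's own lacI gene supplies repressor, so expression requires a host providing T7 RNA polymerase and is induced with IPTG or lactose. The reading frame begins with the N-terminal S-tag, an RNase A-derived peptide used for detection and affinity capture, followed by the metallothionein coding region. The annotation tool labelled this region by similarity to Synechococcus SmtA, a cysteine-rich protein that binds zinc and other heavy metals, whereas the catalogue gives the source as O. brevis. A short His-tag segment lies downstream of the insert, as in the parent vector, but the record does not say whether it is translated in frame. The stated purpose is generic, so the intended application is not specified beyond recombinant expression of the tagged metallothionein.
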