Addgene plasmid #215161: Stag-ObMT
Purpose: Shanbhag lab plasmids
Depositing lab: Travis Beddoe & Bhuvana Shanbhag. Depositing organization: La Trobe University.
Backbone
  Vector backbone: pET-29a(+)
  Vector type: Bacterial Expression
Growth in bacteria
  Bacterial resistance: Kanamycin, 50 μg/mL
  Growth temperature: 37°C
  Growth strain: DH5alpha
  Copy number: High Copy
Gene/Insert
  Gene/Insert name: Stag-ObMT
  Species: Oscillatoria brevis
  Promoter: T7 lac
  Tag / fusion protein: S-tag (N terminal on insert)
  Cloning method: Restriction Enzyme; 5′ cloning site NcoI (not destroyed); 3′ cloning site XhoI (not destroyed)
  Sequencing primers: 5′ T7 fwd; 3′ T7 Rev
Terms and licenses: Academic/Nonprofit Terms; Industry Terms: Not Available to Industry
How to cite: Stag-ObMT was a gift from Travis Beddoe & Bhuvana Shanbhag (Addgene plasmid # 215161 ; http://n2t.net/addgene:215161 ; RRID:Addgene_215161)
